>Addgene plasmid #184633 | pAAV-EF1a-double floxed-Aldh1a1-HA-WPRE-HGHpA | addgene full sequence | sequence record 369061 | Addgene NGS Result
GCTGCCTGCAGGGGCGCCTGATGCGGTATTTTCTCCTTACGCATCTGTGCGGTATTTCACACCGCATA
[95 nt withheld, positions 69-163]
T
[46 nt withheld, positions 165-210]
C
[141 nt withheld, positions 212-352]
CCTTTGACGTTGGAGTCCACGTTCTTT
[37 nt withheld, positions 380-416]
ACTCTATCTCGGGCTATTCTTTTGATTTATAAGGGATTTTGCCGATTTCGGTCTATTGGTTAAAAAATGA
GCTGATTTAACAAAAATTTAACGCGAATTTTAACAAAATATTAACGTTTACAATTTTATGGTGCACTCTC
AGTACAATCTGCTCTGATGCCGCATAGTTAAGCCAGCCCCGACACCCGCCAACACCCGCTGACGCGCCCT
GACGGGCTTGTCTGCTCCCGGCATCCGCTTACAGACAAGCTGTGACCGTCTCCGGGAGCTGCATGTGTCA
GAGGTTTTCACCGTCATCACCGAAACGCGCGAGACGAAAGGGCCTCGTGATACGCCTATTTTTATAGGTT
AATGTCATGATAATAATGGTTTCTTAGACGTCAGGTGGCACTTTTCGGGGAAATGTGCGCGGAACCCCTA
TTTGTTTATTTTTCTAAATACATTCAAATATGTATCCGCTCATGAGACAATAACCCTGATAAATGCTTCA
ATAATATTGAAAAAGGAAGAGTATGAGTATTCAACATTTCCGTGTCGCCCTTATTCCCTTTTTTGCGGCA
TTTTGCCTTCCTGTTTTTGCTCACCCAGAAACGCTGGTGAAAGTAAAAGATGCTGAAGATCAGTTGGGTG
CACGAGTGGGTTACATCGAACTGGATCTCAACAGCGGTAAGATCCTTGAGAGTTTTCGCCCCGAAGAACG
TTTTCCAATGATGAGCACTTTTAAAGTTCTGCTATGTGGCGCGGTATTATCCCGTATTGACGCCGGGCAA
GAGCAACTCGGTCGCCGCATACACTATTCTCAGAATGACTTGGTTGAGTACTCACCAGTCACAGAAAAGC
ATCTTACGGATGGCATGACAGTAAGAGAATTATGCAGTGCTGCCATAACCATGAGTGATAACACTGCGGC
CAACTTACTTCTGACAACGATCGGAGGACCGAAGGAGCTAACCGCTTTTTTGCACAACATGGGGGATCAT
GTAACTCGCCTTGATCGTTGGGAACCGGAGCTGAATGAAGCCATACCAAACGACGAGCGTGACACCACGA
TGCCTGTAGCAATGGCAACAACGTTGCGCAAACTATTAACTGGCGAACTACTTACTCTAGCTTCCCGGCA
ACAATTAATAGACTGGATGGAGGCGGATAAAGTTGCAGGACCACTTCTGCGCTCGGCCCTTCCGGCTGGC
TGGTTTATTGCTGATAAATCTGGAGCCGGTGAGCGTGGGTCTCGCGGTATCATTGCAGCACTGGGGCCAG
ATGGTAAGCCCTCCCGTATCGTAGTTATCTACACGACGGGGAGTCAGGCAACTATGGATGAACGAAATAG
ACAGATCGCTGAGATAGGTGCCTCACTGATTAAGCATTGGTAACTGTCAGACCAAGTTTACTCATATATA
CTTTAGATTGATTTAAAACTTCATTTTTAATTTAAAAGGATCTAGGTGAAGATCCTTTTTGATAATCTCA
TGACCAAAATCCCTTAACGTGAGTTTTCGTTCCACTGAGCGTCAGACCCCGTAGAAAAGATCAAAGGATC
TTCTTGAGATCCTTTTTTTCTGCGCGTAATCTGCTGCTTGCAAACAAAAAAACCACCGCTACCAGCGGTG
GTTTGTTTGCCGGATCAAGAGCTACCAACTCTTTTTCCGAAGGTAACTGGCTTCAGCAGAGCGCAGATAC
CAAATACTGTTCTTCTAGTGTAGCCGTAGTTAGGCCACCACTTCAAGAACTCTGTAGCACCGCCTACATA
CCTCGCTCTGCTAATCCTGTTACCAGTGGCTGCTGCCAGTGGCGATAAGTCGTGTCTTACCGGGTTGGAC
TCAAGACGATAGTTACCGGATAAGGCGCAGCGGTCGGGCTGAACGGGGGGTTCGTGCACACAGCCCAGCT
TGGAGCGAACGACCTACACCGAACTGAGATACCTACAGCGTGAGCTATGAGAAAGCGCCACGCTTCCCGA
AGGGAGAAAGGCGGACAGGTATCCGGTAAGCGGCAGGGTCGGAACAGGAGAGCGCACGAGGGAGCTTCCA
GGGGGAAACGCCTGGTATCTTTATAGTCCTGTCGGGTTTCGCCACCTCTGACTTGAGCGTCGATTTTTGT
GATGCTCGTCAGGGGGGCGGAGCCTATGGAAAAACGCCAGCAACGCGGCCTTTTTACGGTTCCTGGCCTT
TTGCTGGCCTTTTGCTCACATGTCCTGCAGGCAGCTGCGCGCTCGCTCGCTCACTGAGGCCGCCCGGGCG
TCGGGCGACCTTTGGTCGCCCGGCCTCAGTGAGCGAGCGAGCGCGCAGAGAGGGAGTGGCCAACTCCATC
ACTAGGGGTTCCTGCGGCCGCACGCGTAAGCTTTGCAAAGATGGATAAAGTTTTAAACAGAGAGGAATCT
TTGCAGCTAATGGACCTTCTAGGTCTTGAAAGGAGTGGGAATTGGCTCCGGTGCCCGTCAGTGGGCAGAG
CGCACATCGCCCACAGTCCCCGAGAAGTTGGGGGGAGGGGTCGGCAATTGAACCGGTGCCTAGAGAAGGT
GGCGCGGGGTAAACTGGGAAAGTGATGTCGTGTACTGGCTCCGCCTTTTTCCCGAGGGTGGGGGAGAACC
GTATATAAGTGCAGTAGTCGCCGTGAACGTTCTTTTTCGCAACGGGTTTGCCGCCAGAACACAGGTAAGT
GCCGTGTGTGGTTCCCGCGGGCCTGGCCTCTTTACGGGTTATGGCCCTTGCGTGCCTTGAATTACTTCCA
CCTGGCTGCAGTACGTGATTCTTGATCCCGAGCTTCGGGTTGGAAGTGGGTGGGAGAGTTCGAGGCCTTG
CGCTTAAGGAGCCCCTTCGCCTCGTGCTTGAGTTGAGGCCTGGCCTGGGCGCTGGGGCCGCCGCGTGCGA
ATCTGGTGGCACCTTCGCGCCTGTCTCGCTGCTTTCGATAAGTCTCTAGCCATTTAAAATTTTTGATGAC
CTGCTGCGACGCTTTTTTTCTGGCAAGATAGTCTTGTAAATGCGGGCCAAGATCTGCACACTGGTATTTC
GGTTTTTGGGGCCGCGGGCGGCGACGGGGCCCGTGCGTCCCAGCGCACATGTTCGGCGAGGCGGGGCCTG
CGAGCGCGGCCACCGAGAATCGGACGGGGGTAGTCTCAAGCTGGCCGGCCTGCTCTGGTGCCTGGCCTCG
CGCCGCCGTGTATCGCCCCGCCCTGGGCGGCAAGGCTGGCCCGGTCGGCACCAGTTGCGTGAGCGGAAAG
ATGGCCGCTTCCCGGCCCTGCTGCAGGGAGCTCAAAATGGAGGACGCGGCGCTCGGGAGAGCGGGCGGGT
GAGTCACCCACACAAAGGAAAAGGGCCTTTCCGTCCTCAGCCGTCGCTTCATGTGACTCCACGGAGTACC
GGGCGCCGTCCAGGCACCTCGATTAGTTCTCGAGCTTTTGGAGTACGTCGTCTTTAGGTTGGGGGGAGGG
GTTTTATGCGATGGAGTTTCCCCACACTGAGTGGGTGGAGACTGAAGTTAGGCCAGCTTGGCACTTGATG
TAATTCTCCTTGGAATTTGCCCTTTTTGAGTTTGGATCTTGGTTCATTCTCAAGCCTCAGACAGTGGTTC
AAAGTTTTTTTCTTCCATTTCAGGTGTCGTGAGGTACCGGATCCTCTAGAGTCGACTCCGGAATAACTTC
GTATAGGATACTTTATACGAAGTTATGCAGAATGGTAGCTGGATTGTAGCTGCTATTAGCAATATGAAAC
CTCTTAATAACTTCGTATAGCATACATTATACGAAGTTATGGCGCGCCTTAAGCGTAATCTGGAACGTCA
TATGGATAGGATCCTGCATAGTCCGGGACGTCATAGGGATAGCCAGCGTAATCTGGAACATCGTATGGGT
AGCCGGAGTTCTTCTGAGATATCTTCATTGCGACTGTCTTGAGCTCAGTGTATTCATAAAGACCATGTTC
ACCCAGTTCTCTTCCATTTCCAGACATCTTGAATCCACCGAAGGGGCACTGGGCTGACAACATCATATAG
CAGTTAACCCACACCACCCCAGCCTGCAGAGCAGATGACACAGTGATGGCCTTATCCAGGTCTTTAGTGA
AGAGTCCTGCTGCTAAACCATAGGTAGTATTGTTTGCTCTCTTGATCACATCATCTACAGACTTAAACTT
CATGATTTGTTGCACTGGTCCAAATATCTCCTCTTTGGCAATGCGCATCTCATCAGTCACGTTGGAGAAC
ACTGTGGGCTGCACAAAGAAGCCTTTGTTCCCCCAGCGTCCTCCACCACACTCCAGTTTGGCTCCTTCTT
TCTTCCCACTCTCAATGAGATCGAGTATTTTATCATGTTGTTCCTTGTCAATCTGAGGGCCTTGATTTAT
TCCTGGGGTCAGAGGATTTCCAAGAACATATTTCTTAGCTCGCTCAACACTCCTTTTCACAAACTCATCA
TAAACTGACTCCTCAACAAAAATCCGGGATGCTGCGACACAACATTGGCCTTGATGATAAAACACTCCAT
GGTGTGCAAACTCAACAGCAATGTCCAAGTCGGCATCTGCAAACACAATGCAAGGGCTCTTTCCCCCCAG
CTCCAGGGTGACTCTCTTCAGATTGCTTTTCCCTGCAGCTTCCTTGATTAACTTGCCAACCTGTGTTGAT
CCAGTGAAGGCCACCTTGTCGACATCCATGTGAGAGGAGATGGCTGCCCCTGCAGTTGGCCCATAACCAG
GGACAATGTTTACCACGCCAGGAGGAAACCCTGCCTCTTTTATTAAAGATGCCAGGTGAAGAGCCGTGAG
AGGAGTTTGCTCTGCTGGCTTGACAACCACGGTATTCCCACAGCTAAGGGCAGGGCCTATCTTCCAAATG
AACATGAGCATTGGAAAATTCCAGGGGATGATTTGGCCACACACTCCAATAGGTTCACGTCTTGTATAAG
TGAAAATGTCTCCATCACTTGGTATTGTTTGACCATGAATCTTGTCAGCCCAGCCTGCACAGTACTTTAA
TGCTTTTATGCAGCCTCCTAAATCCGACAAGTATGCATTGGCAAAGACTTTCCCACCATTGAGTGCCTCC
ATTGTAGCCAGCAGCAGACGATCTCTCTCCATTAAGTCAGCCAGCTTGTTCAGCAGGCGGCCCCTCTCTG
AAGCATCCATGGTGCGCCATGGAGAGCCAATCTGGAAAGCCTGTCTTGCAGCCTTCACAGCTTTGTCAAC
ATCAGCCTTGTCCCCTTCTTCCACGTGGCAGATGACCTCCTCAGTTGCAGGGTTAAGAACTGGAAATTTC
TTGCCGCTCACTGAATTGTGCCATTCATTGTTTATGAAGATCTTGGTATGTTGAATCTTCAAGTCGGCCA
GTGGGGCAGGGACTGCAGGTTGTGCAGGCGAAGACATGGTGGCTAGCATAACTTCGTATAAAGTATCCTA
TACGAAGTTATTTGCCTTAACCCAGAAATTATCACTGTTATTCTTTAGAATGGTGCAAAGAATAACTTCG
TATAATGTATGCTATACGAAGTTATGAATTCGATATCAAGCTTATCGATAATCAACCTCTGGATTACAAA
ATTTGTGAAAGATTGACTGGTATTCTTAACTATGTTGCTCCTTTTACGCTATGTGGATACGCTGCTTTAA
TGCCTTTGTATCATGCTATTGCTTCCCGTATGGCTTTCATTTTCTCCTCCTTGTATAAATCCTGGTTGCT
GTCTCTTTATGAGGAGTTGTGGCCCGTTGTCAGGCAACGTGGCGTGGTGTGCACTGTGTTTGCTGACGCA
ACCCCCACTGGTTGGGGCATTGCCACCACCTGTCAGCTCCTTTCCGGGACTTTCGCTTTCCCCCTCCCTA
TTGCCACGGCGGAACTCATCGCCGCCTGCCTTGCCCGCTGCTGGACAGGGGCTCGGCTGTTGGGCACTGA
CAATTCCGTGGTGTTGTCGGGGAAATCATCGTCCTTTCCTTGGCTGCTCGCCTATGTTGCCACCTGGATT
CTGCGCGGGACGTCCTTCTGCTACGTCCCTTCGGCCCTCAATCCAGCGGACCTTCCTTCCCGCGGCCTGC
TGCCGGCTCTGCGGCCTCTTCCGCGTCTTCGCCTTCGCCCTCAGACGAGTCGGATCTCCCTTTGGGCCGC
CTCCCCGCATCGATACCGAGCGCTGCTCGAGAGATCTTCGACTGTGCCTTCTAGTTGCCAGCCATCTGTT
GTTTGCCCCTCCCCCGTGCCTTCCTTGACCCTGGAAGGTGCCACTCCCACTGTCCTTTCCTAATAAAATG
AGGAAATTGCATCGCATTGTCTGAGTAGGTGTCATTCTATTCTGGGGGGTGGGGTGGGGCAGGACAGCAA
GGGGGAGGATTGGGAAGACAATAGCAGGCATGAGATCTCACGTGCGGACCGAGCGGCCGCAGGAACCCCT
AGTGATGGAGTTGGCCACTCCCTCTCTGCGCGCTCGCTCGCTCACTGAGGCCGGGCGACCAAAGGTCGCC
CGACGCCCGGGCTTTGCCCGGGCGGCCTCAGTGAGCGAGCGAGCGCGCA
Features (pLannotate 1.2.2; 24 found; start..end, strand, type, name):
     17..68      -  misc_feature   bom (fragment): basis of mobility region from pBR322
     87..542     +  rep_origin     f1 ori (sequence partly withheld): f1 bacteriophage origin of replication; arrow indicates direction of (+) strand synthesis
    543..592     -  misc_feature   bom (fragment): basis of mobility region from pBR322
    694..729     -  CDS            rop (fragment): Rop protein, which maintains plasmids at low copy number; rop
    824..928     +  promoter       AmpR promoter: bla
    929..1789    +  CDS            AmpR: β-lactamase; bla; confers resistance to ampicillin, carbenicillin, and related antibiotics
   1960..2548    +  rep_origin     ori: high-copy-number ColE1/pMB1/pBR322/pUC origin of replication
   2621..2648    +  repeat_region  AAV2 ITR (fragment): inverted terminal repeat of adeno-associated virus serotype 2 inverted
   2677..2704    +  repeat_region  AAV2 ITR (fragment): inverted terminal repeat of adeno-associated virus serotype 2 inverted
   2767..2833    +  CDS            small t antigen (fragment): SV40 (simian virus 40) small t antigen
   2840..4018    +  promoter       EF-1α promoter: strong constitutive promoter for human elongation factor EF-1α
   4025..4042    +  misc_feature   MCS (fragment): pUC18/19 multiple cloning site
   4049..4082    +  protein_bind   lox2272: Cre-mediated recombination occurs in the 8-bp core sequence (GGATACTT). lox2272 sites are compatible with each other, but incompatible with loxP or loxN sites (Lee and Saito, 1988). Cre recombinase
   4083..4132    -  intron         β-globin intron (fragment): internally truncated intron from human β-globin
   4133..4166    +  protein_bind   loxP: Cre-mediated recombination occurs in the 8-bp core sequence (GCATACAT). Cre recombinase
   4241..4267    -  CDS            3xHA (fragment): three tandem HA epitope tags
   4271..5773    -  CDS            Aldh1a1: AL1A1_MOUSE - Also known as Ahd-2, Ahd2, Aldh1. Experimental evidence at protein level: Swiss-Prot protein existence level 1. Can convert/oxidize retinaldehyde to retinoic acid. Binds free retinal and cellular retinol-binding protein-bound retinal (By similarity). May have a broader specificity and oxidize other aldehydes in vivo (By similarity). From Mus musculus (Mouse).
   5784..5817    -  protein_bind   lox2272: Cre-mediated recombination occurs in the 8-bp core sequence (GGATACTT). lox2272 sites are compatible with each other, but incompatible with loxP or loxN sites (Lee and Saito, 1988). Cre recombinase
   5818..5867    -  intron         β-globin intron (fragment): internally truncated intron from human β-globin
   5868..5901    -  protein_bind   loxP: Cre-mediated recombination occurs in the 8-bp core sequence (GCATACAT). Cre recombinase
   5902..5926    +  misc_feature   MCS (fragment): pBluescript multiple cloning site
   5926..6514    +  misc_feature   WPRE: woodchuck hepatitis virus posttranscriptional regulatory element
   6548..6659    +  polyA_signal   bGH poly(A) signal: bovine growth hormone polyadenylation signal
   6777..12      +  repeat_region  AAV2 ITR (across the origin): inverted terminal repeat of adeno-associated virus serotype 2 inverted
