[The description below was written by a language model from this plasmid's Addgene catalogue record and pLannotate feature annotations shown in this document.]
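Description:
pAAV-EF1a-double floxed-Aldh1a1-HA-WPRE-HGHpA is an adeno-associated virus transfer plasmid for Cre-dependent expression of mouse Aldh1a1, the aldehyde dehydrogenase that can oxidize retinaldehyde to retinoic acid. It was built by restriction cloning (AscI/NheI, both sites retained) into the widely used double-floxed ChR2-mCherry AAV backbone, replacing that payload. In bacteria it is maintained through a high-copy ColE1/pUC-type origin and selected with ampicillin via the bla gene. An f1 origin is also present. The annotated sequence is 6,905 nt.

Between the AAV2 inverted terminal repeats, which direct replication and packaging of the cassette into AAV particles, the human EF-1α promoter sits upstream of a DIO/FLEx-style switch. The Aldh1a1 coding sequence, with HA epitope tags fused at its C-terminus, lies in the antisense orientation and is flanked by pairs of incompatible lox2272 and loxP sites arranged in opposing orientations. Without Cre, the promoter reads the non-coding strand and no protein is made. In Cre-expressing cells, recombination inverts the cassette and then excises one site of each pair, locking the gene in the sense orientation. A WPRE downstream enhances transcript stability and expression, followed by a polyadenylation signal. The plasmid name calls this signal hGH, whereas the automated annotation labels it bGH. The record states three HA copies, while the annotation detects only a fragment of a 3xHA tag. One ITR is likewise annotated only as short fragments.

The construct serves to express detectable, tagged Aldh1a1 in genetically defined Cre-positive cell populations. The associated study concerns GABA co-transmission from midbrain dopamine neurons.
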