Addgene plasmid #184633: pAAV-EF1a-double floxed-Aldh1a1-HA-WPRE-HGHpA
Purpose: Expresses Aldh1a1 fused to HA, driven by the Ef1a promoter, in a Cre-dependent fashion
Depositing lab: Nicolas Tritsch. Depositing organization: NYU Grossman School of Medicine. Publication: Inhibitory co-transmission from midbrain dopamine neurons relies on presynaptic GABA uptake. Melani R, Tritsch NX. Cell Rep. 2022 Apr 19;39(3):110716. doi: 10.1016/j.celrep.2022.110716. PubMed 35443174.
Backbone
  Vector backbone: pAAV-EF1a-double floxed-hChR2(H134R)-mCherry-WPRE-HGHpA
  Backbone manufacturer: Addgene #20297
  Modifications to backbone: 3 copies of the influenza hemagglutinin (HA) coding sequence are inserted at the C-terminus
  Vector type: AAV
Growth in bacteria
  Bacterial resistance: Ampicillin, 100 μg/mL
  Growth temperature: 37°C
  Growth strain: NEB Stable
  Copy number: High Copy
Gene/Insert
  Gene/Insert name: Aldh1a1
  Species: M. musculus (mouse)
  GenBank ID: NM_013467.3
  Entrez Gene: Aldh1a1 (a.k.a. ALDH-E1, ALHDII, Ahd-2, Ahd2, Aldh1, Aldh1a2, E1, Raldh1)
  Promoter: EF1a
  Cloning method: Restriction Enzyme; 5′ cloning site AscI (not destroyed); 3′ cloning site NheI (not destroyed)
  Sequencing primers: 5′ Unknown
Terms and licenses: Academic/Nonprofit Terms; Industry Terms: Not Available to Industry
Depositor comments: Please visit https://www.biorxiv.org/content/10.1101/2021.11.26.470142v1 for bioRxiv preprint.
How to cite: pAAV-EF1a-double floxed-Aldh1a1-HA-WPRE-HGHpA was a gift from Nicolas Tritsch (Addgene plasmid # 184633 ; http://n2t.net/addgene:184633 ; RRID:Addgene_184633)
